Addgene plasmid #222851: pTarget_AT1R-tTA
Purpose: Mammalian expression plasmid encoding the human Angiotensin II type I receptor fused to the tTA transcriptional activator
Depositing lab: Andrew Kruse. Depositing organization: Harvard Medical School. Publication: Antibodies expand the scope of angiotensin receptor pharmacology. Skiba MA, Sterling SM, Rawson S, Zhang S, Xu H, Jiang H, Nemeth GR, Gilman MSA, Hurley JD, Shen P, Staus DP, Kim J, McMahon C, Lehtinen MK, Rockman HA, Barth P, Wingler LM, Kruse AC. Nat Chem Biol. 2024 May 14. doi: 10.1038/s41589-024-01620-6. PubMed 38744986.
Backbone
  Vector backbone: pTarget
  Vector type: Mammalian Expression
  Selectable markers: Puromycin
Growth in bacteria
  Bacterial resistance: Ampicillin, 100 μg/mL
  Growth temperature: 37°C
  Growth strain: DH5alpha
  Copy number: High Copy
Gene/Insert
  Gene/Insert name: AT1R
  Species: H. sapiens (human)
  Entrez Gene: AGTR1 (a.k.a. AG2S, AGTR1B, AT1, AT1AR, AT1B, AT1BR, AT1R, AT2R1, ATR1, HAT1R)
  Tag / fusion protein: FLAG (N terminal on insert); tTA (C terminal on insert)
  Cloning method: Gibson Cloning
Terms and licenses: Academic/Nonprofit Terms; Industry Terms: Not Available to Industry
How to cite: pTarget_AT1R-tTA was a gift from Andrew Kruse (Addgene plasmid # 222851 ; http://n2t.net/addgene:222851 ; RRID:Addgene_222851)
