[The description below was written by a language model from this plasmid's Addgene catalogue record and pLannotate feature annotations shown in this document.]
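Description:
pTarget_AT1R-tTA is a mammalian expression plasmid of about 7.6 kb built on the pTarget backbone. It encodes the human angiotensin II type 1 receptor (AGTR1) fused to the tetracycline-controlled transactivator tTA. In E. coli it is maintained at high copy through a ColE1/pUC-type origin and selected with ampicillin via β-lactamase. An f1 origin is also present, along with remnants of the backbone's lacZ/lac promoter cloning region and a T7 promoter upstream of the insert. For selection in mammalian cells, an SV40 enhancer/early promoter drives puromycin N-acetyltransferase, followed by a synthetic polyadenylation signal.

The expression cassette uses the human CMV immediate-early enhancer and promoter followed by a chimeric β-globin/immunoglobulin intron, which generally improves transcript processing and expression. The open reading frame begins with an N-terminal FLAG epitope, useful for detecting the receptor. This is followed by the AGTR1 coding sequence and then the C-terminal tTA module, annotated as a TetR DNA-binding portion and the herpes simplex VP16 activation domain. An SV40 polyadenylation signal is annotated downstream of the fusion. tTA activates transcription from tetO-containing promoters unless tetracycline or doxycycline is present, and tethering it to a membrane receptor keeps it away from nuclear reporter genes. GPCR–tTA fusions of this kind are commonly used in transcriptional reporter assays in which receptor activation leads to release of the transactivator. However, neither the catalogue fields nor the feature table identifies a protease cleavage site or other linker elements between receptor and tTA, and the record does not state the specific assay format. The associated publication concerns antibody-based modulation of angiotensin receptor pharmacology.
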