Features (pLannotate 1.2.2; 23 found; start..end, strand, type, name):
    140..517     +  enhancer       CMV enhancer: human cytomegalovirus immediate early enhancer
    518..729     +  promoter       CMV promoter: human cytomegalovirus (CMV) immediate early promoter
    890..1022    +  intron         chimeric intron: chimera between introns from human β-globin and immunoglobulin heavy chain genes
   1063..1227    -  CDS            lacZ (fragment): BGAL_ECOLI - Experimental evidence at protein level: Swiss-Prot protein existence level 1. From Escherichia coli (strain K12).
   1229..1247    +  promoter       T7 promoter: promoter for bacteriophage T7 RNA polymerase
   1325..1345    +  CDS            3xFLAG (fragment): three tandem FLAG® epitope tags
   1352..2425    +  CDS            AGTR1: AGTR1_HUMAN - Also known as AGTR1A, AGTR1B, AT2R1, AT2R1B. Experimental evidence at protein level: Swiss-Prot protein existence level 1. (Microbial infection) During SARS coronavirus-2/SARS-CoV-2 infection, it is able to recognize and internalize the complex formed by secreted ACE2 and SARS-CoV-2 spike protein through DNM2/dynamin 2- dependent endocytosis. From Homo sapiens (Human).
   2462..3075    +  CDS            TetR (fragment): tetracycline repressor TetR; tetR from transposon Tn10; TetR binds to the tetracycline operator tetO to inhibit transcription. This inhibition can be relieved by adding tetracycline or doxycycline.
   3227..3460    +  CDS            VP16 AD: transcriptional activation domain of herpes simplex virus protein VP16 (Triezenberg et al., 1988; Cousens et al., 1989); UL48
   3565..3581    -  protein_bind   lac operator: The lac repressor binds to the lac operator to inhibit transcription in E. coli. This inhibition can be relieved by adding lactose or isopropyl-β-D-thiogalactopyranoside (IPTG). lac repressor encoded by lacI
   3589..3619    -  promoter       lac promoter: promoter for the E. coli lac operon
   3634..3655    -  protein_bind   CAP binding site: CAP binding activates transcription in the presence of cAMP. E. coli catabolite activator protein
   3751..3832    -  polyA_signal   SV40 poly(A) signal: SV40 polyadenylation signal
   3855..3923    -  CDS            large T antigen (fragment): large T antigen from SV40 (simian virus 40)
   3966..4324    +  rep_origin     f1 ori (sequence partly withheld): f1 bacteriophage origin of replication; arrow indicates direction of (+) strand synthesis
   4436..4793    +  promoter       SV40 promoter: SV40 enhancer and early promoter
   4844..5443    +  CDS            PuroR: puromycin N-acetyltransferase; pac from Streptomyces alboniger; confers resistance to puromycin
   5507..5555    +  polyA_signal   poly(A) signal: synthetic polyadenylation signal
   5561..5615    -  misc_feature   bom (fragment): basis of mobility region from pBR322
   5717..5752    -  CDS            rop (fragment): Rop protein, which maintains plasmids at low copy number; rop
   5847..5951    +  promoter       AmpR promoter: bla
   5952..6812    +  CDS            AmpR: β-lactamase; bla; confers resistance to ampicillin, carbenicillin, and related antibiotics
   6983..7571    +  rep_origin     ori: high-copy-number ColE1/pMB1/pBR322/pUC origin of replication
>Addgene plasmid #222851 | pTarget_AT1R-tTA | addgene full sequence | sequence record 442065 | Addgene NGS Result
TCAATATTGGCCATTAGCCATATTATTCATTGGTTATATAGCATAAATCAATATTGGCTATTGGCCATTG
CATACGTTGTATCTATATCATAATATGTACATTTATATTGGCTCATGTCCAATATGACCGCCATGTTGGC
ATTGATTATTGACTAGTTATTAATAGTAATCAATTACGGGGTCATTAGTTCATAGCCCATATATGGAGTT
CCGCGTTACATAACTTACGGTAAATGGCCCGCCTGGCTGACCGCCCAACGACCCCCGCCCATTGACGTCA
ATAATGACGTATGTTCCCATAGTAACGCCAATAGGGACTTTCCATTGACGTCAATGGGTGGAGTATTTAC
GGTAAACTGCCCACTTGGCAGTACATCAAGTGTATCATATGCCAAGTCCGCCCCCTATTGACGTCAATGA
CGGTAAATGGCCCGCCTGGCATTATGCCCAGTACATGACCTTACGGGACTTTCCTACTTGGCAGTACATC
TACGTATTAGTCATCGCTATTACCATGGTGATGCGGTTTTGGCAGTACACCAATGGGCGTGGATAGCGGT
TTGACTCACGGGGATTTCCAAGTCTCCACCCCATTGACGTCAATGGGAGTTTGTTTTGGCACCAAAATCA
ACGGGACTTTCCAAAATGTCGTAACAACTGCGATCGCCCGCCCCGTTGACGCAAATGGGCGGTAGGCGTG
TACGGTGGGAGGTCTATATAAGCAGAGCTCGTTTAGTGAACCGTCAGATCACTAGAAGCTTTATTGCGGT
AGTTTATCACAGTTAAATTGCTAACGCAGTCAGTGCTTCTGACACAACAGTCTCGAACTTAAGCTGCAGT
GACTCTCTTAAGGTAGCCTTGCAGAAGTTGGTCGTGAGGCACTGGGCAGGTAAGTATCAAGGTTACAAGA
CAGGTTTAAGGAGACCAATAGAAACTGGGCTTGTCGAGACAGAGAAGACTCTTGCGTTTCTGATAGGCAC
CTATTGGTCTTACTGACATCCACTTTGCCTTTCTCTCCACAGGTGTCCACTCCCAGTTCAATTACAGCTC
TTAAAAATTGGATCTCCATTCGCCATTCAGGCTGCGCAACTGCTGGGAAGGACGATCAGAGCGGGCCTCT
TCGCTATTACGCCAGCTGGCGAAAGGGACGTGGCAAGCAAGGCGATTAAGTTGAGTTACGCCAGGATTTT
CCCAGTCACGACGTTGTAAAACGACGGCCAGAGAATTATAATACGACTCACTATAGGGCGAATTCGGATC
CTTGCTAGCCGCCACCATGAAGACGATCATCGCCCTGAGCTACATCTTCTGCCTGGTATTCGCCGACTAC
AAGGACGATGATGACGCCGCCATTCTCAACTCTTCTACTGAAGATGGTATTAAAAGAATCCAAGATGATT
GTCCCAAAGCTGGAAGGCATAATTACATATTTGTCATGATTCCTACTTTATACAGTATCATCTTTGTGGT
GGGAATATTTGGAAACAGCTTGGTGGTGATAGTCATTTACTTTTATATGAAGCTGAAGACTGTGGCCAGT
GTTTTTCTTTTGAATTTAGCACTGGCTGACTTATGCTTTTTACTGACTTTGCCACTATGGGCTGTCTACA
CAGCTATGGAATACCGCTGGCCCTTTGGCAATTACCTATGTAAGATTGCTTCAGCCAGCGTCAGTTTCAA
CCTGTACGCTAGTGTGTTTCTACTCACGTGTCTCAGCATTGATCGATACCTGGCTATTGTTCACCCAATG
AAGTCCCGCCTTCGACGCACAATGCTTGTAGCCAAAGTCACCTGCATCATCATTTGGCTGCTGGCAGGCT
TGGCCAGTTTGCCAGCTATAATCCATCGAAATGTATTTTTCATTGAGAACACCAATATTACAGTTTGTGC
TTTCCATTATGAGTCCCAAAATTCAACCCTTCCGATAGGGCTGGGCCTGACCAAAAATATACTGGGTTTC
CTGTTTCCTTTTCTGATCATTCTTACAAGTTATACTCTTATTTGGAAGGCCCTAAAGAAGGCTTATGAAA
TTCAGAAGAACAAACCAAGAAATGATGATATTTTTAAGATAATTATGGCAATTGTGCTTTTCTTTTTCTT
TTCCTGGATTCCCCACCAAATATTCACTTTTCTGGATGTATTGATTCAACTAGGCATCATACGTGACTGT
AGAATTGCAGATATTGTGGACACGGCCATGCCTATCACCATTTGTATAGCTTATTTTAACAATTGCCTGA
ATCCTCTTTTTTATGGCTTTCTGGGGAAAAAATTTAAAAGATATTTTCTCCAGCTTCTAAAATATATTCC
CCCAAAAGCCAAATCCCACTCAAACCTTTCAACAAAAATGAGCACGCTTTCCTACCGCCCCTCAGATAAT
GTAAGCTCATCCACCAAGAAGCCTGCACCATGTTTTGAGGTTGAGACTTCATCGACCGGTGAGAACCTGT
ACTTCCAGCTAAGATTAGATAAAAGTAAAGTGATTAACAGCGCATTAGAGCTGCTTAATGAGGTCGGAAT
CGAAGGTTTAACAACCCGTAAACTCGCCCAGAAGCTAGGTGTAGAGCAGCCTACATTGTATTGGCATGTA
AAAAATAAGCGGGCTTTGCTCGACGCCTTAGCCATTGAGATGTTAGATAGGCACCATACTCACTTTTGCC
CTTTAGAAGGGGAAAGCTGGCAAGATTTTTTACGTAATAACGCTAAAAGTTTTAGATGTGCTTTACTAAG
TCATCGCGATGGAGCAAAAGTACATTTAGGTACACGGCCTACAGAAAAACAGTATGAAACTCTCGAAAAT
CAATTAGCCTTTTTATGCCAACAAGGTTTTTCACTAGAGAATGCATTATATGCACTCAGCGCTGTGGGGC
ATTTTACTTTAGGTTGCGTATTGGAAGATCAAGAGCATCAAGTCGCTAAAGAAGAAAGGGAAACACCTAC
TACTGATAGTATGCCGCCATTATTACGACAAGCTATCGAATTATTTGATCACCAAGGTGCAGAGCCAGCC
TTCTTATTCGGCCTTGAATTGATCATATGCGGATTAGAAAAACAACTTAAATGTGAAAGTGGGTCCGCGT
ACAGCCGCGCGCGTACGAAAAACAATTACGGGTCTACCATCGAGGGCCTGCTCGATCTCCCGGACGACGA
CGCCCCCGAAGAGGCGGGGCTGGCGGCTCCGCGCCTGTCCTTTCTCCCCGCGGGACACACGCGCAGACTG
TCGACGGCCCCCCCGACCGATGTCAGCCTGGGGGACGAGCTCCACTTAGACGGCGAGGACGTGGCGATGG
CGCATGCCGACGCGCTAGACGATTTCGATCTGGACATGTTGGGGGACGGGGATTCCCCGGGTCCGGGATT
TACCCCCCACGACTCCGCCCCCTACGGCGCTCTGGATATGGCCGACTTCGAGTTTGAGCAGATGTTTACC
GATGCCCTTGGAATTGACGAGTACGGTGGGTAATGGTACCGTCGACTGCGGCCGCGAATTCCAAGCTTGA
GTATTCTATCGTGTCACCTAAATAACTTGGCGTAATCATGGTCATATCTGTTTCCTGTGTGAAATTGTTA
TCCGCTCACAATTCCACACAACATACGAGCCGGAAGCATAAAGTGTAAAGCCTGGGGTGCCTAATGAGTG
AGCTAACTCACATTAATTGCGTTGCGCGATGCTTCCATTTTGTGAGGGTTAATGCTTCGAGAAGACATGA
TAAGATACATTGATGAGTTTGGACAAACCACAACAAGAATGCAGTGAAAAAAATGCTTTATTTGTGAAAT
TTGTGATGCTATTGCTTTATTTGTAACCATTATAAGCTGCAATAAACAAGTTAACAACAACAATTGCATT
CATTTTATGTTTCAGGTTCAGGGGGAGATGTGGGAGGTTTTTTAAAGCAAGTAAAACCTCTACAAATGTG
GTAAAATCCGATAAGGATCGATTCCGGAGCCTGAATGGCGAATGG
[124 nt withheld, positions 3966-4089]
C
[91 nt withheld, positions 4091-4181]
A
[49 nt withheld, positions 4183-4231]
CCTTTGACGTTGGAGTCCACGTTCTTT
[37 nt withheld, positions 4259-4295]
ACCCTATCTCGGTCTATTCTTTTGATTTATAAGGGATTTTGCCGATTTCGGCCTATTGGTTAAAAAATGA
GCTGATTTAACAAAAATTTAACGCAAATTTTAACAAAATATTAACGCTTACAATTTCGCCTGTGTACCTT
CTGAGGCGGAAAGAACCAGCTGTGGAATGTGTGTCAGTTAGGGTGTGGAAAGTCCCCAGGCTCCCCAGCA
GGCAGAAGTATGCAAAGCATGCATCTCAATTAGTCAGCAACCAGGTGTGGAAAGTCCCCAGGCTCCCCAG
CAGGCAGAAGTATGCAAAGCATGCATCTCAATTAGTCAGCAACCATAGTCCCGCCCCTAACTCCGCCCAT
CCCGCCCCTAACTCCGCCCAGTTCCGCCCATTCTCCGCCCCATGGCTGACTAATTTTTTTTATTTATGCA
GAGGCCGAGGCCGCCTCGGCCTCTGAGCTATTCCAGAAGTAGTGAGGAGGCTTTTTTGGAGGCCTAGGCT
TTTGCAAAAAGCTTGATTCTTCTGACACAACAGTCTCGAACTTAAGGCTAGAGCCACCATGACCGAGTAC
AAGCCCACGGTGCGCCTCGCCACCCGCGACGACGTCCCCAGGGCCGTACGCACCCTCGCCGCCGCGTTCG
CCGACTACCCCGCCACGCGCCACACCGTCGATCCGGACCGCCACATCGAGCGGGTCACCGAGCTGCAAGA
ACTCTTCCTCACGCGCGTCGGGCTCGACATCGGCAAGGTGTGGGTCGCGGACGACGGCGCCGCGGTGGCG
GTCTGGACCACGCCGGAGAGCGTCGAAGCGGGGGCGGTGTTCGCCGAGATCGGCCCGCGCATGGCCGAGT
TGAGCGGTTCCCGGCTGGCCGCGCAGCAACAGATGGAAGGCCTCCTGGCGCCGCACCGGCCCAAGGAGCC
CGCGTGGTTCCTGGCCACCGTCGGCGTCTCGCCCGACCACCAGGGCAAGGGTCTGGGCAGCGCCGTCGTG
CTCCCCGGAGTGGAGGCGGCCGAGCGCGCCGGGGTGCCCGCCTTCCTGGAGACCTCCGCGCCCCGCAACC
TCCCCTTCTACGAGCGGCTCGGCTTCACCGTCACCGCCGACGTCGAGGTGCCCGAAGGACCGCGCACCTG
GTGCATGACCCGCAAGCCCGGTGCCTGAGCGGGACTCTGGGGTTCGAAATGACCGACCAAGCGACGCCCA
ACCTGCCATCACGATGGCCGCAATAAAATATCTTTATTTTCATTACATCTGTGTGTTGGTTTTTTGTGTG
AAGATCCGCGTATGGTGCACTCTCAGTACAATCTGCTCTGATGCCGCATAGTTAAGCCAGCCCCGACACC
CGCCAACACCCGCTGACGCGCCCTGACGGGCTTGTCTGCTCCCGGCATCCGCTTACAGACAAGCTGTGAC
CGTCTCCGGGAGCTGCATGTGTCAGAGGTTTTCACCGTCATCACCGAAACGCGCGAGACGAAAGGGCCTC
GTGATACGCCTATTTTTATAGGTTAATGTCATGATAATAATGGTTTCTTAGACGTCAGGTGGCACTTTTC
GGGGAAATGTGCGCGGAACCCCTATTTGTTTATTTTTCTAAATACATTCAAATATGTATCCGCTCATGAG
ACAATAACCCTGATAAATGCTTCAATAATATTGAAAAAGGAAGAGTATGAGTATTCAACATTTCCGTGTC
GCCCTTATTCCCTTTTTTGCGGCATTTTGCCTTCCTGTTTTTGCTCACCCAGAAACGCTGGTGAAAGTAA
AAGATGCTGAAGATCAGTTGGGTGCACGAGTGGGTTACATCGAACTGGATCTCAACAGCGGTAAGATCCT
TGAGAGTTTTCGCCCCGAAGAACGTTTTCCAATGATGAGCACTTTTAAAGTTCTGCTATGTGGCGCGGTA
TTATCCCGTATTGACGCCGGGCAAGAGCAACTCGGTCGCCGCATACACTATTCTCAGAATGACTTGGTTG
AGTACTCACCAGTCACAGAAAAGCATCTTACGGATGGCATGACAGTAAGAGAATTATGCAGTGCTGCCAT
AACCATGAGTGATAACACTGCGGCCAACTTACTTCTGACAACGATCGGAGGACCGAAGGAGCTAACCGCT
TTTTTGCACAACATGGGGGATCATGTAACTCGCCTTGATCGTTGGGAACCGGAGCTGAATGAAGCCATAC
CAAACGACGAGCGTGACACCACGATGCCTGTAGCAATGGCAACAACGTTGCGCAAACTATTAACTGGCGA
ACTACTTACTCTAGCTTCCCGGCAACAATTAATAGACTGGATGGAGGCGGATAAAGTTGCAGGACCACTT
CTGCGCTCGGCCCTTCCGGCTGGCTGGTTTATTGCTGATAAATCTGGAGCCGGTGAGCGTGGGTCTCGCG
GTATCATTGCAGCACTGGGGCCAGATGGTAAGCCCTCCCGTATCGTAGTTATCTACACGACGGGGAGTCA
GGCAACTATGGATGAACGAAATAGACAGATCGCTGAGATAGGTGCCTCACTGATTAAGCATTGGTAACTG
TCAGACCAAGTTTACTCATATATACTTTAGATTGATTTAAAACTTCATTTTTAATTTAAAAGGATCTAGG
TGAAGATCCTTTTTGATAATCTCATGACCAAAATCCCTTAACGTGAGTTTTCGTTCCACTGAGCGTCAGA
CCCCGTAGAAAAGATCAAAGGATCTTCTTGAGATCCTTTTTTTCTGCGCGTAATCTGCTGCTTGCAAACA
AAAAAACCACCGCTACCAGCGGTGGTTTGTTTGCCGGATCAAGAGCTACCAACTCTTTTTCCGAAGGTAA
CTGGCTTCAGCAGAGCGCAGATACCAAATACTGTTCTTCTAGTGTAGCCGTAGTTAGGCCACCACTTCAA
GAACTCTGTAGCACCGCCTACATACCTCGCTCTGCTAATCCTGTTACCAGTGGCTGCTGCCAGTGGCGAT
AAGTCGTGTCTTACCGGGTTGGACTCAAGACGATAGTTACCGGATAAGGCGCAGCGGTCGGGCTGAACGG
GGGGTTCGTGCACACAGCCCAGCTTGGAGCGAACGACCTACACCGAACTGAGATACCTACAGCGTGAGCT
ATGAGAAAGCGCCACGCTTCCCGAAGGGAGAAAGGCGGACAGGTATCCGGTAAGCGGCAGGGTCGGAACA
GGAGAGCGCACGAGGGAGCTTCCAGGGGGAAACGCCTGGTATCTTTATAGTCCTGTCGGGTTTCGCCACC
TCTGACTTGAGCGTCGATTTTTGTGATGCTCGTCAGGGGGGCGGAGCCTATGGAAAAACGCCAGCAACGC
GGCCTTTTTACGGTTCCTGGCCTTTTGCTGGCCTTTTGCTCACATGGCTCGACAGATCT
